>Addgene plasmid #37799 | PIGAZFN-R1 | depositor full sequence | sequence record 47425 | PIGAZFN-R1 sequence 5973 bps
GACGGATCGGGAGATCTCCCGATCCCCTATGGTCGACTCTCAGTACAATCTGCTCTGATGCCGCATAGTT
AAGCCAGTATCTGCTCCCTGCTTGTGTGTTGGAGGTCGCTGAGTAGTGCGCGAGCAAAATTTAAGCTACA
ACAAGGCAAGGCTTGACCGACAATTGCATGAAGAATCTGCTTAGGGTTAGGCGTTTTGCGCTGCTTCGCG
ATGTACGGGCCAGATATACGCGTTGACATTGATTATTGACTAGTTATTAATAGTAATCAATTACGGGGTC
ATTAGTTCATAGCCCATATATGGAGTTCCGCGTTACATAACTTACGGTAAATGGCCCGCCTGGCTGACCG
CCCAACGACCCCCGCCCATTGACGTCAATAATGACGTATGTTCCCATAGTAACGCCAATAGGGACTTTCC
ATTGACGTCAATGGGTGGACTATTTACGGTAAACTGCCCACTTGGCAGTACATCAAGTGTATCATATGCC
AAGTACGCCCCCTATTGACGTCAATGACGGTAAATGGCCCGCCTGGCATTATGCCCAGTACATGACCTTA
TGGGACTTTCCTACTTGGCAGTACATCTACGTATTAGTCATCGCTATTACCATGGTGATGCGGTTTTGGC
AGTACATCAATGGGCGTGGATAGCGGTTTGACTCACGGGGATTTCCAAGTCTCCACCCCATTGACGTCAA
TGGGAGTTTGTTTTGGCACCAAAATCAACGGGACTTTCCAAAATGTCGTAACAACTCCGCCCCATTGACG
CAAATGGGCGGTAGGCGTGTACGGTGGGAGGTCTATATAAGCAGAGCTCTCTGGCTAACTAGAGAACCCA
CTGCTTACTGGCTTATCGAAATTAATACGACTCACTATAGGGAGACCCAAGCTGGCTAGCACCATGGGAC
CTAAGAAAAAGAGGAAGGTGGCGGCCGCTGACTACAAGGATGACGACGATAAATCTAGACCCGGGGAGCG
CCCCTTCCAGTGTCGCATTTGCATGCGGAACTTTTCGGCCCCCAGCAAGCTTAAGAGGCATACCCGTACT
CATACCGGTGAAAAACCGTTTCAGTGTCGGATCTGTATGCGAAATTTCTCCCACAAGAGCAGCTTGACGC
GGCATCTACGTACGCACACCGGCGAGAAGCCATTCCAATGCCGAATATGCATGCGCAACTTCAGTCAGCG
GAACGCGCTGGCCGGGCACCTAAAAACCCACCTGAGGGGATCCCAACTAGTCAAAAGTGAACTGGAGGAG
AAGAAATCTGAACTTCGTCATAAATTGAAATATGTGCCTCATGAATATATTGAATTAATTGAAATTGCCA
GAAATTCCACTCAGGATAGAATTCTTGAAATGAAGGTAATGGAATTTTTTATGAAAGTTTATGGATATAG
AGGTAAACATTTGGGTGGATCAAGGAAACCGGACGGAGCAATTTATACTGTCGGATCTCCTATTGATTAC
GGTGTGATCGTGGATACTAAAGCTTATAGCGGAGGTTATAATCTGCCAATTGGCCAAGCAGATGAAATGC
AACGATATGTCGAAGAAAATCAAACACGAAACAAACATATCAACCCTAATGAATGGTGGAAAGTCTATCC
ATCTTCTGTAACGGAATTTAAGTTTTTATTTGTGAGTGGTCACTTTAAAGGAAACTACAAAGCTCAGCTT
ACACGATTAAATCATATCACTAATTGTAATGGAGCTGTTCTTAGTGTAGAAGAGCTTTTAATTGGTGGAG
AAATGATTAAAGCCGGCACATTAACCTTAGAGGAAGTGAGACGGAAATTTAATAACGGCGAGATAAACTT
TTAAGGGCCCTTCGAAGGTAAGCCTATCCCTAACCCTCTCCTCGGTCTCGATTCTACGCGTACCGGTCAT
CATCACCATCACCATTGAGTTTAAACCCGCTGATCAGCCTCGACTGTGCCTTCTAGTTGCCAGCCATCTG
TTGTTTGCCCCTCCCCCGTGCCTTCCTTGACCCTGGAAGGTGCCACTCCCACTGTCCTTTCCTAATAAAA
TGAGGAAATTGCATCGCATTGTCTGAGTAGGTGTCATTCTATTCTGGGGGGTGGGGTGGGGCAGGACAGC
AAGGGGGAGGATTGGGAAGACAATAGCAGGCATGCTGGGGATGCGGTGGGCTCTATGGCTTCTGAGGCGG
AAAGAACCAGCTGGGGCTCTAGGGGGTATCCCC
[124 nt withheld, positions 2204-2327]
C
[32 nt withheld, positions 2329-2360]
CA
[57 nt withheld, positions 2363-2419]
A
[49 nt withheld, positions 2421-2469]
CCTTTGACGTTGGAGTCCACGTTCTTT
[37 nt withheld, positions 2497-2533]
ACCCTATCTCGGTCTATTCTTTTGATTTATAAGGGATTTTGGGGATTTCGGCCTATTGGTTAAAAAATGA
GCTGATTTAACAAAAATTTAACGCGAATTAATTCTGTGGAATGTGTGTCAGTTAGGGTGTGGAAAGTCCC
CAGGCTCCCCAGGCAGGCAGAAGTATGCAAAGCATGCATCTCAATTAGTCAGCAACCAGGTGTGGAAAGT
CCCCAGGCTCCCCAGCAGGCAGAAGTATGCAAAGCATGCATCTCAATTAGTCAGCAACCATAGTCCCGCC
CCTAACTCCGCCCATCCCGCCCCTAACTCCGCCCAGTTCCGCCCATTCTCCGCCCCATGGCTGACTAATT
TTTTTTATTTATGCAGAGGCCGAGGCCGCCTCTGCCTCTGAGCTATTCCAGAAGTAGTGAGGAGGCTTTT
TTGGAGGCCTAGGCTTTTGCAAAAAGCTCCCGGGAGCTTGTATATCCATTTTCGGATCTGATCAGCACGT
GTTGACAATTAATCATCGGCATAGTATATCGGCATAGTATAATACGACAAGGTGAGGAACTAAACCATGG
CCAAGCCTTTGTCTCAAGAAGAATCCACCCTCATTGAAAGAGCAACGGCTACAATCAACAGCATCCCCAT
CTCTGAAGACTACAGCGTCGCCAGCGCAGCTCTCTCTAGCGACGGCCGCATCTTCACTGGTGTCAATGTA
TATCATTTTACTGGGGGACCTTGTGCAGAACTCGTGGTGCTGGGCACTGCTGCTGCTGCGGCAGCTGGCA
ACCTGACTTGTATCGTCGCGATCGGAAATGAGAACAGGGGCATCTTGAGCCCCTGCGGACGGTGTCGACA
GGTGCTTCTCGATCTGCATCCTGGGATCAAAGCGATAGTGAAGGACAGTGATGGACAGCCGACGGCAGTT
GGGATTCGTGAATTGCTGCCCTCTGGTTATGTGTGGGAGGGCTAAGCACTTCGTGGCCGAGGAGCAGGAC
TGACACGTGCTACGAGATTTCGATTCCACCGCCGCCTTCTATGAAAGGTTGGGCTTCGGAATCGTTTTCC
GGGACGCCGGCTGGATGATCCTCCAGCGCGGGGATCTCATGCTGGAGTTCTTCGCCCACCCCAACTTGTT
TATTGCAGCTTATAATGGTTACAAATAAAGCAATAGCATCACAAATTTCACAAATAAAGCATTTTTTTCA
CTGCATTCTAGTTGTGGTTTGTCCAAACTCATCAATGTATCTTATCATGTCTGTATACCGTCGACCTCTA
GCTAGAGCTTGGCGTAATCATGGTCATAGCTGTTTCCTGTGTGAAATTGTTATCCGCTCACAATTCCACA
CAACATACGAGCCGGAAGCATAAAGTGTAAAGCCTGGGGTGCCTAATGAGTGAGCTAACTCACATTAATT
GCGTTGCGCTCACTGCCCGCTTTCCAGTCGGGAAACCTGTCGTGCCAGCTGCATTAATGAATCGGCCAAC
GCGCGGGGAGAGGCGGTTTGCGTATTGGGCGCTCTTCCGCTTCCTCGCTCACTGACTCGCTGCGCTCGGT
CGTTCGGCTGCGGCGAGCGGTATCAGCTCACTCAAAGGCGGTAATACGGTTATCCACAGAATCAGGGGAT
AACGCAGGAAAGAACATGTGAGCAAAAGGCCAGCAAAAGGCCAGGAACCGTAAAAAGGCCGCGTTGCTGG
CGTTTTTCCATAGGCTCCGCCCCCCTGACGAGCATCACAAAAATCGACGCTCAAGTCAGAGGTGGCGAAA
CCCGACAGGACTATAAAGATACCAGGCGTTTCCCCCTGGAAGCTCCCTCGTGCGCTCTCCTGTTCCGACC
CTGCCGCTTACCGGATACCTGTCCGCCTTTCTCCCTTCGGGAAGCGTGGCGCTTTCTCAATGCTCACGCT
GTAGGTATCTCAGTTCGGTGTAGGTCGTTCGCTCCAAGCTGGGCTGTGTGCACGAACCCCCCGTTCAGCC
CGACCGCTGCGCCTTATCCGGTAACTATCGTCTTGAGTCCAACCCGGTAAGACACGACTTATCGCCACTG
GCAGCAGCCACTGGTAACAGGATTAGCAGAGCGAGGTATGTAGGCGGTGCTACAGAGTTCTTGAAGTGGT
GGCCTAACTACGGCTACACTAGAAGGACAGTATTTGGTATCTGCGCTCTGCTGAAGCCAGTTACCTTCGG
AAAAAGAGTTGGTAGCTCTTGATCCGGCAAACAAACCACCGCTGGTAGCGGTGGTTTTTTTGTTTGCAAG
CAGCAGATTACGCGCAGAAAAAAAGGATCTCAAGAAGATCCTTTGATCTTTTCTACGGGGTCTGACGCTC
AGTGGAACGAAAACTCACGTTAAGGGATTTTGGTCATGAGATTATCAAAAAGGATCTTCACCTAGATCCT
TTTAAATTAAAAATGAAGTTTTAAATCAATCTAAAGTATATATGAGTAAACTTGGTCTGACAGTTACCAA
TGCTTAATCAGTGAGGCACCTATCTCAGCGATCTGTCTATTTCGTTCATCCATAGTTGCCTGACTCCCCG
TCGTGTAGATAACTACGATACGGGAGGGCTTACCATCTGGCCCCAGTGCTGCAATGATACCGCGAGACCC
ACGCTCACCGGCTCCAGATTTATCAGCAATAAACCAGCCAGCCGGAAGGGCCGAGCGCAGAAGTGGTCCT
GCAACTTTATCCGCCTCCATCCAGTCTATTAATTGTTGCCGGGAAGCTAGAGTAAGTAGTTCGCCAGTTA
ATAGTTTGCGCAACGTTGTTGCCATTGCTACAGGCATCGTGGTGTCACGCTCGTCGTTTGGTATGGCTTC
ATTCAGCTCCGGTTCCCAACGATCAAGGCGAGTTACATGATCCCCCATGTTGTGCAAAAAAGCGGTTAGC
TCCTTCGGTCCTCCGATCGTTGTCAGAAGTAAGTTGGCCGCAGTGTTATCACTCATGGTTATGGCAGCAC
TGCATAATTCTCTTACTGTCATGCCATCCGTAAGATGCTTTTCTGTGACTGGTGAGTACTCAACCAAGTC
ATTCTGAGAATAGTGTATGCGGCGACCGAGTTGCTCTTGCCCGGCGTCAATACGGGATAATACCGCGCCA
CATAGCAGAACTTTAAAAGTGCTCATCATTGGAAAACGTTCTTCGGGGCGAAAACTCTCAAGGATCTTAC
CGCTGTTGAGATCCAGTTCGATGTAACCCACTCGTGCACCCAACTGATCTTCAGCATCTTTTACTTTCAC
CAGCGTTTCTGGGTGAGCAAAAACAGGAAGGCAAAATGCCGCAAAAAAGGGAATAAGGGCGACACGGAAA
TGTTGAATACTCATACTCTTCCTTTTTCAATATTATTGAAGCATTTATCAGGGTTATTGTCTCATGAGCG
GATACATATTTGAATGTATTTAGAAAAATAAACAAATAGGGGTTCCGCGCACATTTCCCCGAAAAGTGCC
ACCTGACGTC
Features (pLannotate 1.2.2; 24 found; start..end, strand, type, name):
     36..80      -  misc_feature   bom (fragment): basis of mobility region from pBR322
    235..614     +  enhancer       CMV enhancer: human cytomegalovirus immediate early enhancer
    615..818     +  promoter       CMV promoter: human cytomegalovirus (CMV) immediate early promoter
    814..847     +  LTR            5' LTR (truncated) (fragment): truncated 5' long terminal repeat (LTR) from HIV-1
    863..881     +  promoter       T7 promoter: promoter for bacteriophage T7 RNA polymerase
    943..962     +  CDS            3xFLAG (fragment): three tandem FLAG® epitope tags
   1234..1821    +  CDS            FokI cleavage domain: nonspecific DNA cleavage domain of the FokI endonuclease (Li et al., 1992) must dimerize to be catalytically active
   1837..1878    +  CDS            V5 tag: epitope tag from simian virus 5
   1934..2158    +  polyA_signal   bGH poly(A) signal: bovine growth hormone polyadenylation signal
   2162..2183    +  promoter       SV40 promoter (fragment): SV40 enhancer and early promoter
   2204..2632    +  rep_origin     f1 ori (sequence partly withheld): f1 bacteriophage origin of replication; arrow indicates direction of (+) strand synthesis
   2646..2976    +  promoter       SV40 promoter: SV40 enhancer and early promoter
   3024..3071    +  promoter       EM7 promoter: synthetic bacterial promoter&nbsp
   3090..3488    +  CDS            BSD: blasticidin S deaminase; Aspergillus terreus BSD; confers resistance to blasticidin
   3489..3516    +  CDS            BleoR (fragment): antibiotic-binding protein; Sh ble from Streptoalloteichus hindustanus; confers resistance to bleomycin, phleomycin, and Zeocin™
   3526..3651    +  CDS            ble (fragment): BLE_KLEPN - Experimental evidence at protein level: Swiss-Prot protein existence level 1. Binding protein with a strong affinity to the bleomycin family of antibiotics. Binds to CL990; an antimitotic-antibiotic compound. From Klebsiella pneumoniae.
   3646..3767    +  polyA_signal   SV40 poly(A) signal: SV40 polyadenylation signal
   3840..3856    -  protein_bind   lac operator: The lac repressor binds to the lac operator to inhibit transcription in E. coli. This inhibition can be relieved by adding lactose or isopropyl-β-D-thiogalactopyranoside (IPTG). lac repressor encoded by lacI
   3864..3894    -  promoter       lac promoter: promoter for the E. coli lac operon
   3909..3930    -  protein_bind   CAP binding site: CAP binding activates transcription in the presence of cAMP. E. coli catabolite activator protein
   3943..4035    -  CDS            lacI (fragment): lac repressor; lacI; The lac repressor binds to the lac operator to inhibit transcription in E. coli. This inhibition can be relieved by adding lactose or isopropyl-β-D-thiogalactopyranoside (IPTG).
   4218..4806    -  rep_origin     ori: high-copy-number ColE1/pMB1/pBR322/pUC origin of replication
   4977..5837    -  CDS            AmpR: β-lactamase; bla; confers resistance to ampicillin, carbenicillin, and related antibiotics
   5838..5942    -  promoter       AmpR promoter: bla
