[The description below was written by a language model from this plasmid's Addgene catalogue record and pLannotate feature annotations shown in this document.]
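Description:
PIGAZFN-R1 is a mammalian expression plasmid encoding one half (the "R1" or right-side monomer) of a zinc finger nuclease pair directed against the human PIGA gene. It is built on the pST1374 backbone, a 5.7 kb ZFN expression vector, into which a 264 bp synthetic zinc finger array was cloned between XbaI and BamHI sites that remain intact, giving a 5,973 bp plasmid. It is propagated in E. coli as a high-copy plasmid through a ColE1/pUC-type origin with ampicillin selection (AmpR under its own bla promoter), and it also carries an f1 origin.

Expression is driven by the CMV immediate early enhancer and promoter, with a T7 promoter just downstream that also serves as the sequencing primer site. The annotated reading frame begins with a short FLAG-type epitope fragment, followed by an unannotated interval that corresponds in position to the inserted zinc finger array, then the FokI nonspecific cleavage domain. A V5 tag is annotated just downstream of FokI, although the record does not establish whether it is translated as part of the protein, and the unit ends in the bGH polyadenylation signal. Because the FokI domain must dimerize to cut, this construct is meant to be co-delivered with a partner left-side ZFN so that the two monomers bind adjacent half-sites and create a double-strand break at the target locus. A separate SV40/EM7 promoter cassette carries the blasticidin S deaminase gene with residual bleomycin-resistance fragments and an SV40 poly(A) signal, offering potential blasticidin selection in mammalian cells. The associated work used such nucleases for gene targeting of a disease-related gene in human induced pluripotent and embryonic stem cells.
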