Addgene plasmid #37799: PIGAZFN-R1
Depositing lab: Linzhao Cheng. Depositing organization: Johns Hopkins University and School of Medicine. Publication: Gene targeting of a disease-related gene in human induced pluripotent stem and embryonic stem cells. Zou J, Maeder ML, Mali P, Pruett-Miller SM, Thibodeau-Beganny S, Chou BK, Chen G, Ye Z, Park IH, Daley GQ, Porteus MH, Joung JK, Cheng L. Cell Stem Cell. 2009 Jul 2. 5(1):97-110. 10.1016/j.stem.2009.05.023 PubMed 19540188.
Backbone
  Vector backbone: pST1374
  Backbone manufacturer: Keith Joung lab @ MGH/HMS
  Backbone size w/o insert (bp): 5709
  Total vector size (bp): 5973
  Modifications to backbone: The backbone was digested using XbaI/BamHI to insert the zinc finger sequence.
  Vector type: Mammalian Expression
Growth in bacteria
  Bacterial resistance: Ampicillin, 100 μg/mL
  Growth temperature: 37°C
  Growth strain: DH5alpha
  Copy number: High Copy
Gene/Insert
  Gene/Insert name: PIGA zinc finger R1
  Species: Synthetic
  Insert size (bp): 264
  Promoter: CMV
  Cloning method: Restriction Enzyme; 5′ cloning site XbaI (not destroyed); 3′ cloning site BamHI (not destroyed)
  Sequencing primers: 5′ T7
Resource information
  A portion of this plasmid was derived from a plasmid made by: The insert and backbone were from Dr. Keith Joung's lab in Massachusetts General Hospital/Harvard Medical School.
Terms and licenses: Academic/Nonprofit Terms; Industry Terms: Not Available to Industry
Depositor comments: Please also cite the original article from Joung lab describing the construction of zinc finger nuclease: Maeder ML, Thibodeau-Beganny S, Osiak A, Wright DA, Anthony RM, et al. Rapid “open-source” engineering of customized zinc-finger nucleases for highly efficient gene modification. Mol Cell. 2008;31:294–301.
How to cite: PIGAZFN-R1 was a gift from Linzhao Cheng (Addgene plasmid # 37799 ; http://n2t.net/addgene:37799 ; RRID:Addgene_37799)
