>Addgene plasmid #37799 | PIGAZFN-R1 | addgene partial sequence | sequence record 49324 | CMV_fwd
TCTCTGGCTAACTAGAGAACCCACTGCTTACTGGCTTATCGAAATTAATACGACTCACTATAGGGAGACC
CAAGCTGGCTAGCACCATGGGACCTAAGAAAAAGAGGAAGGTGGCGGCCGCTGACTACAAGGATGACGAC
GATAAATCTAGACCCGGGGAGCGCCCCTTCCAGTGTCGCATTTGCATGCGGAACTTTTCGGCCCCCAGCA
AGCTTAAGAGGCATACCCGTACTCATACCGGTGAAAAACCGTTTCAGTGTCGGATCTGTATGCGAAATTT
CTCCCACAAGAGCAGCTTGACGCGGCATCTACGTACGCACACCGGCGAGAAGCCATTCCAATGCCGAATA
TGCATGCGCAACTTCAGTCAGCGGAACGCGCTGGCCGGGCACCTAAAAACCCACCTGAGGGGATCCCAAC
TAGTCAAAAGTGAACTGGAGGAGAAGAAATCTGAACTTCGTCATAAATTGAAATATGTGCCTCATGAATA
TATTGAATTAATTGAAATTGCCAGAAATTCCACTCAGGATAGAATTCTTGAAATGAAGGTAATGGAATTT
TTTATGAAAGTTTATGGATATAGAGGTAAACATTTGGGTGGATCAAGGAAACCGGACGGAGCAATTTATA
CTGTCGGATCTCCTATTGATTACGGTGTGATCGTGGATACTAAAGCTTATAGCGGAGGTTATAATCTGCC
AATTGGCCAAGCAGATGAAATGCAACGATATGTCGAAGAAAATCAAACACGAAACAAACATATCAACCCT
AATGAATGGTGGAAAGTCTATCCATCTTCTGTAACGGAATTTAAGTTTTTATTTGTGAGTGGTCACTTTA
AAGGAAACTACAAAGCTCAGCTTACACGATTAAATCATATCACTAATTGTAATG
