>Addgene plasmid #37799 | PIGAZFN-R1 | addgene partial sequence | sequence record 49327 | BGH-rev 5'-TAGAAGGCACAGTCGAGG-3'
GCGGCATCTACGTACGCACACCGGCGAGAAGCCATTCCAATGCCGAATATGCATGCGCAACTTCAGTCAG
CGGAACGCGCTGGCCGGGCACCTAAAAACCCACCTGAGGGGATCCCAACTAGTCAAAAGTGAACTGGAGG
AGAAGAAATCTGAACTTCGTCATAAATTGAAATATGTGCCTCATGAATATATTGAATTAATTGAAATTGC
CAGAAATTCCACTCAGGATAGAATTCTTGAAATGAAGGTAATGGAATTTTTTATGAAAGTTTATGGATAT
AGAGGTAAACATTTGGGTGGATCAAGGAAACCGGACGGAGCAATTTATACTGTCGGATCTCCTATTGATT
ACGGTGTGATCGTGGATACTAAAGCTTATAGCGGAGGTTATAATCTGCCAATTGGCCAAGCAGATGAAAT
GCAACGATATGTCGAAGAAAATCAAACACGAAACAAACATATCAACCCTAATGAATGGTGGAAAGTCTAT
CCATCTTCTGTAACGGAATTTAAGTTTTTATTTGTGAGTGGTCACTTTAAAGGAAACTACAAAGCTCAGC
TTACACGATTAAATCATATCACTAATTGTAATGGAGCTGTTCTTAGTGTAGAAGAGCTTTTAATTGGTGG
AGAAATGATTAAAGCCGGCACATTAACCTTAGAGGAAGTGAGACGGAAATTTAATAACGGCGAGATAAAC
TTTTAAGGGCCCTTCGAAGGTAAGCCTATCCCTAACCCTCTCCTCGGTCTCGATTCTACGCGTACCGGTC
ATCATCACCATCACCATTGAGTAC
